>Addgene plasmid #29724 | pET Biotin His6 mCitrine LIC cloning vector (H6-mCitrine) | depositor full sequence | sequence record 13814 | Author sequence
TGGCGAATGGG
[124 nt withheld, positions 12-135]
C
[91 nt withheld, positions 137-227]
A
[49 nt withheld, positions 229-277]
CCTTTGACGTTGGAGTCCACGTTCTTT
[37 nt withheld, positions 305-341]
ACCCTATCTCGGTCTATTCTTTTGATTTATAAGGGATTTTGCCGATTTCGGCCTATTGGTTAAAAAATGA
GCTGATTTAACAAAAATTTAACGCGAATTTTAACAAACTAGTAACGTTTACAATTTCAGGTGGCACTTTT
CGGGGAAATGTGCGCGGAACCCCTATTTGTTTATTTTTCTAAATACATTCAAATATGTATCCGCTCATGA
ATTAATTCTTAGAAAAACTCATCGAGCATCAAATGAAACTGCAATTTATTCATATCAGGATTATCAATAC
CATATTTTTGAAAAAGCCGTTTCTGTAATGAAGGAGAAAACTCACCGAGGCAGTTCCATAGGATGGCAAG
ATCCTGGTATCGGTCTGCGATTCCGACTCGTCCAACATCAATACAACCTATTAATTTCCCCTCGTCAAAA
ATAAGGTTATCAAGTGAGAAATCACCATGAGTGACGACTGAATCCGGTGAGAATGGCAAAAGTTTATGCA
TTTCTTTCCAGACTTGTTCAACAGGCCAGCCATTACGCTCGTCATCAAAATCACTCGCATCAACCAAACC
GTTATTCATTCGTGATTGCGCCTGAGCGAGACGAAATACGCGATCGCTGTTAAAAGGACAATTACAAACA
GGAATCGAATGCAACCGGCGCAGGAACACTGCCAGCGCATCAACAATGTTTTCACCTGAATCAGGATATT
CTTCTAATACCTGGAATGCTGTTTTCCCGGGGATCGCAGTGGTGAGTAACCATGCATCATCAGGAGTACG
GATAAAATGCTTGATGGTCGGAAGAGGCATAAATTCCGTCAGCCAGTTTAGTCTGACCATCTCATCTGTA
ACATCATTGGCAACGCTACCTTTGCCATGTTTCAGAAACAACTCTGGCGCATCGGGCTTCCCATACAATC
GATAGATTGTCGCACCTGATTGCCCGACATTATCGCGAGCCCATTTATACCCATATAAATCAGCATCCAT
GTTGGAATTTAATCGCGGCCTAGAGCAAGACGTTTCCCGTTGAATATGGCTCATAACACCCCTTGTATTA
CTGTTTATGTAAGCAGACAGTTTTATTGTTCATGACCAAAATCCCTTAACGTGAGTTTTCGTTCCACTGA
GCGTCAGACCCCGTAGAAAAGATCAAAGGATCTTCTTGAGATCCTTTTTTTCTGCGCGTAATCTGCTGCT
TGCAAACAAAAAAACCACCGCTACCAGCGGTGGTTTGTTTGCCGGATCAAGAGCTACCAACTCTTTTTCC
GAAGGTAACTGGCTTCAGCAGAGCGCAGATACCAAATACTGTCCTTCTAGTGTAGCCGTAGTTAGGCCAC
CACTTCAAGAACTCTGTAGCACCGCCTACATACCTCGCTCTGCTAATCCTGTTACCAGTGGCTGCTGCCA
GTGGCGATAAGTCGTGTCTTACCGGGTTGGACTCAAGACGATAGTTACCGGATAAGGCGCAGCGGTCGGG
CTGAACGGGGGGTTCGTGCACACAGCCCAGCTTGGAGCGAACGACCTACACCGAACTGAGATACCTACAG
CGTGAGCTATGAGAAAGCGCCACGCTTCCCGAAGGGAGAAAGGCGGACAGGTATCCGGTAAGCGGCAGGG
TCGGAACAGGAGAGCGCACGAGGGAGCTTCCAGGGGGAAACGCCTGGTATCTTTATAGTCCTGTCGGGTT
TCGCCACCTCTGACTTGAGCGTCGATTTTTGTGATGCTCGTCAGGGGGGCGGAGCCTATGGAAAAACGCC
AGCAACGCGGCCTTTTTACGGTTCCTGGCCTTTTGCTGGCCTTTTGCTCACATGTTCTTTCCTGCGTTAT
CCCCTGATTCTGTGGATAACCGTATTACCGCCTTTGAGTGAGCTGATACCGCTCGCCGCAGCCGAACGAC
CGAGCGCAGCGAGTCAGTGAGCGAGGAAGCGGAAGAGCGCCTGATGCGGTATTTTCTCCTTACGCATCTG
TGCGGTATTTCACACCGCATATATGGTGCACTCTCAGTACAATCTGCTCTGATGCCGCATAGTTAAGCCA
GTATACACTCCGCTATCGCTACGTGACTGGGTCATGGCTGCGCCCCGACACCCGCCAACACCCGCTGACG
CGCCCTGACGGGCTTGTCTGCTCCCGGCATCCGCTTACAGACAAGCTGTGACCGTCTCCGGGAGCTGCAT
GTGTCAGAGGTTTTCACCGTCATCACCGAAACGCGCGAGGCAGCTGCGGTAAAGCTCATCAGCGTGGTCG
TGAAGCGATTCACAGATGTCTGCCTGTTCATCCGCGTCCAGCTCGTTGAGTTTCTCCAGAAGCGTTAATG
TCTGGCTTCTGATAAAGCGGGCCATGTTAAGGGCGGTTTTTTCCTGTTTGGTCACTGATGCCTCCGTGTA
AGGGGGATTTCTGTTCATGGGGGTAATGATACCGATGAAACGAGAGAGGATGCTCACGATACGGGTTACT
GATGATGAACATGCCCGGTTACTGGAACGTTGTGAGGGTAAACAACTGGCGGTATGGATGCGGCGGGACC
AGAGAAAAATCACTCAGGGTCAATGCCAGCGCTTCGTTAATACAGATGTAGGTGTTCCACAGGGTAGCCA
GCAGCATCCTGCGATGCAGATCCGGAACATAATGGTGCAGGGCGCTGACTTCCGCGTTTCCAGACTTTAC
GAAACACGGAAACCGAAGACCATTCATGTTGTTGCTCAGGTCGCAGACGTTTTGCAGCAGCAGTCGCTTC
ACGTTCGCTCGCGTATCGGTGATTCATTCTGCTAACCAGTAAGGCAACCCCGCCAGCCTAGCCGGGTCCT
CAACGACAGGAGCACGATCATGCGCACCCGTGGGGCCGCCATGCCGGCGATAATGGCCTGCTTCTCGCCG
AAACGTTTGGTGGCGGGACCAGTGACGAAGGCTTGAGCGAGGGCGTGCAAGATTCCGAATACCGCAAGCG
ACAGGCCGATCATCGTCGCGCTCCAGCGAAAGCGGTCCTCGCCGAAAATGACCCAGAGCGCTGCCGGCAC
CTGTCCTACGAGTTGCATGATAAAGAAGACAGTCATAAGTGCGGCGACGATAGTCATGCCCCGCGCCCAC
CGGAAGGAGCTGACTGGGTTGAAGGCTCTCAAGGGCATCGGTCGAGATCCCGGTGCCTAATGAGTGAGCT
AACTTACATTAATTGCGTTGCGCTCACTGCCCGCTTTCCAGTCGGGAAACCTGTCGTGCCAGCTGCATTA
ATGAATCGGCCAACGCGCGGGGAGAGGCGGTTTGCGTATTGGGCGCCAGGGTGGTTTTTCTTTTCACCAG
TGAGACGGGCAACAGCTGATTGCCCTTCACCGCCTGGCCCTGAGAGAGTTGCAGCAAGCGGTCCACGCTG
GTTTGCCCCAGCAGGCGAAAATCCTGTTTGATGGTGGTTAACGGCGGGATATAACATGAGCTGTCTTCGG
TATCGTCGTATCCCACTACCGAGATATCCGCACCAACGCGCAGCCCGGACTCGGTAATGGCGCGCATTGC
GCCCAGCGCCATCTGATCGTTGGCAACCAGCATCGCAGTGGGAACGATGCCCTCATTCAGCATTTGCATG
GTTTGTTGAAAACCGGACATGGCACTCCAGTCGCCTTCCCGTTCCGCTATCGGCTGAATTTGATTGCGAG
TGAGATATTTATGCCAGCCAGCCAGACGCAGACGCGCCGAGACAGAACTTAATGGGCCCGCTAACAGCGC
GATTTGCTGGTGACCCAATGCGACCAGATGCTCCACGCCCAGTCGCGTACCGTCTTCATGGGAGAAAATA
ATACTGTTGATGGGTGTCTGGTCAGAGACATCAAGAAATAACGCCGGAACATTAGTGCAGGCAGCTTCCA
CAGCAATGGCATCCTGGTCATCCAGCGGATAGTTAATGATCAGCCCACTGACGCGTTGCGCGAGAAGATT
GTGCACCGCCGCTTTACAGGCTTCGACGCCGCTTCGTTCTACCATCGACACCACCACGCTGGCACCCAGT
TGATCGGCGCGAGATTTAATCGCCGCGACAATTTGCGACGGCGCGTGCAGGGCCAGACTGGAGGTGGCAA
CGCCAATCAGCAACGACTGTTTGCCCGCCAGTTGTTGTGCCACGCGGTTGGGAATGTAATTCAGCTCCGC
CATCGCCGCTTCCACTTTTTCCCGCGTTTTCGCAGAAACGTGGCTGGCCTGGTTCACCACGCGGGAAACG
GTCTGATAAGAGACACCGGCATACTCTGCGACATCGTATAACGTTACTGGTTTCACATTCACCACCCTGA
ATTGACTCTCTTCCGGGCGCTATCATGCCATACCGCGAAAGGTTTTGCGCCATTCGATGGTGTCCGGGAT
CTCGACGCTCTCCCTTATGCGACTCCTGCATTAGGAAGCAGCCCAGTAGTAGGTTGAGGCCGTTGAGCAC
CGCCGCCGCAAGGAATGGTGCATGCAAGGAGATGGCGCCCAACAGTCCCCCGGCCACGGGGCCTGCCACC
ATACCCACGCCGAAACAAGCGCTCATGAGCCCGAAGTGGCGAGCCCGATCTTCCCCATCGGTGATGTCGG
CGATATAGGCGCCAGCAACCGCACCTGTGGCGCCGGTGATGCCGGCCACGATGCGTCCGGCGTAGAGGAT
CGAGATCTCGATCCCGCGAAATTAATACGACTCACTATAGGGGAATTGTGAGCGGATAACAATTCCCCTC
TAGAAATAATTTTGTTTAACTTTAAGAAGGAGATATACCATGGGAGGCCTGAACGATATTTTTGAAGCGC
AGAAAATTGAATGGCATGAACACCATCACCATCACCATGAAAACCTGTACTTCCAATCCAATATTGGTAG
TGGGAGCAACGGCAGCAGCGGATCCGTGAGCAAGGGCGAGGAGCTGTTCACCGGGGTGGTGCCCATCCTG
GTCGAGCTGGACGGCGACGTAAACGGCCACAAGTTCAGCGTGTCCGGCGAGGGCGAGGGCGATGCCACCT
ACGGCAAGCTGACCCTGAAGTTCATCTGCACCACCGGCAAGCTGCCCGTGCCCTGGCCCACCCTCGTGAC
CACCTTCGGCTACGGCCTGATGTGCTTCGCCCGCTACCCCGACCACATGAAGCAGCACGACTTCTTCAAG
TCCGCCATGCCCGAAGGCTACGTCCAGGAGCGCACCATCTTCTTCAAGGACGACGGCAACTACAAGACCC
GCGCCGAGGTGAAGTTCGAGGGCGACACCCTGGTGAACCGCATCGAGCTGAAGGGCATCGACTTCAAGGA
GGACGGCAACATCCTGGGGCACAAGCTGGAGTACAACTACAACAGCCACAACGTCTATATCATGGCCGAC
AAGCAGAAGAACGGCATCAAGGTGAACTTCAAGATCCGCCACAACATCGAGGACGGCAGCGTGCAGCTCG
CCGACCACTACCAGCAGAACACCCCCATCGGCGACGGCCCCGTGCTGCTGCCCGACAACCACTACCTGAG
CTACCAGTCCAAGCTGAGCAAAGACCCCAACGAGAAGCGCGATCACATGGTCCTGCTGGAGTTCGTGACC
GCCGCCGGGATCACTCTCGGCATGGACGAGCTGTACAAGTAGTAAGCGGCCGCACTCGAGCACCACCACC
ACCACCACTGAGATCCGGCTGCTAACAAAGCCCGAAAGGAAGCTGAGTTGGCTGCTGCCACCGCTGAGCA
ATAACTAGCATAACCCCTTGGGGCCTCTAAACGGGTCTTGAGGGGTTTTTTGCTGAAAGGAGGAACTATA
TCCGGAT
Features (pLannotate 1.2.2; 21 found; start..end, strand, type, name):
     12..440     +  rep_origin     f1 ori (sequence partly withheld): f1 bacteriophage origin of replication; arrow indicates direction of (+) strand synthesis
    494..551     +  promoter       AmpR promoter (fragment): bla
    560..1375    -  CDS            KanR: aminoglycoside phosphotransferase; aph(3')-Ia; confers resistance to kanamycin in bacteria or G418 (Geneticin®) in eukaryotes
   1497..2085    +  rep_origin     ori: high-copy-number ColE1/pMB1/pBR322/pUC origin of replication
   2271..2413    -  misc_feature   bom: basis of mobility region from pBR322
   2515..2706    -  CDS            rop: Rop protein, which maintains plasmids at low copy number; rop
   2723..3103    +  CDS            YPB1_ECOLX: Protein predicted: Swiss-Prot protein existence level 4. From Escherichia coli.
   3175..3466    -  CDS            TcR (fragment): tetracycline efflux protein; tet; confers resistance to tetracycline
   3481..3502    -  protein_bind   CAP binding site: CAP binding activates transcription in the presence of cAMP. E. coli catabolite activator protein
   3515..4597    -  CDS            lacI: lac repressor; lacI; The lac repressor binds to the lac operator to inhibit transcription in E. coli. This inhibition can be relieved by adding lactose or isopropyl-β-D-thiogalactopyranoside (IPTG).
   4598..4675    -  promoter       lacI promoter: lacI
   4683..4962    -  CDS            TcR (fragment): tetracycline efflux protein; tet; confers resistance to tetracycline
   4984..5002    +  promoter       T7 promoter: promoter for bacteriophage T7 RNA polymerase
   5003..5027    +  protein_bind   lac operator: The lac repressor binds to the lac operator to inhibit transcription in E. coli. This inhibition can be relieved by adding lactose or isopropyl-β-D-thiogalactopyranoside (IPTG). lac repressor encoded by lacI
   5042..5064    +  RBS            RBS: efficient ribosome binding site from bacteriophage T7 gene 10 (Olins and Rangwala, 1989)
   5122..5139    +  CDS            6xHis: 6xHis affinity tag
   5140..5156    +  CDS            TEV site (fragment): tobacco etch virus (TEV) protease recognition and cleavage site
   5197..5910    +  CDS            mCitrine: mCitrine is a basic (constitutively fluorescent) yellow fluorescent protein published in 2001, derived from Aequorea victoria.
   5932..5949    +  CDS            9xHis (fragment): 9xHis affinity tag
   5959..6008    +  CDS            SET1 (fragment): solubility-enhancement tag derived from T7 phage gene 10B
   6016..6063    +  terminator     T7 terminator: transcription terminator for bacteriophage T7 RNA polymerase
