[The description below was written by a language model from this plasmid's Addgene catalogue record and pLannotate feature annotations shown in this document.]
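Description:
pET Biotin His6 mCitrine LIC cloning vector (H6-mCitrine) is a 6,088 bp empty pET-family backbone for expressing recombinant proteins in E. coli. It carries no insert and is meant to receive a gene of interest by ligation-independent cloning (LIC). It is selected with kanamycin through an aminoglycoside phosphotransferase gene and replicates from a ColE1/pBR322-type origin. The neighbouring rop gene and bom region are consistent with the catalogued low copy number. An f1 origin is also present, and short tetracycline-resistance fragments are non-functional remnants of the pBR322 lineage.

The expression cassette follows the standard pET design: a T7 promoter followed by a lac operator, the T7 gene 10 ribosome binding site and, downstream, a T7 terminator. A plasmid-borne lacI gene supplies repressor, so transcription depends on a host providing T7 RNA polymerase and is induced with IPTG. According to the catalogue entry, the reading frame begins with an AviTag for biotinylation, a 6xHis tag and a TEV protease site. The feature table annotates the His tag and a partial TEV site but does not pick up the AviTag. The LIC site lies between the TEV site and the mCitrine coding sequence. The vector is linearised there, and the site is destroyed when an insert amplified without a stop codon is annealed in. The product is a fusion with a cleavable N-terminal biotin/His purification handle and a C-terminal yellow fluorescent mCitrine (excitation about 515 nm, emission about 529 nm).

The annotation also shows a short His-tag fragment and a T7 gene 10B-derived fragment downstream of mCitrine. The record does not say whether these are translated. Typical uses are affinity purification, immobilisation through biotin, and fluorescence-based monitoring of expression or solubility.
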