Addgene plasmid #29724: pET Biotin His6 mCitrine LIC cloning vector (H6-mCitrine)
Purpose: (Empty Backbone)
Depositing lab: Scott Gradia. Depositing organization: University of California, Berkeley.
Backbone
  Vector backbone: pET
  Backbone size (bp): 6088
  Vector type: Bacterial Expression
  Tag / fusion protein: mCitrine (C terminal on backbone); AviTag (biotin) (N terminal on backbone); 6xHis (N terminal on backbone); TEV cleavage site (N terminal on backbone)
Growth in bacteria
  Bacterial resistance: Kanamycin, 50 μg/mL
  Growth temperature: 37°C
  Growth strain: DH5alpha
  Copy number: Low Copy
Gene/Insert
  Gene/Insert name: None
  Tag / fusion protein: Biotin - His6 - TEV (N terminal on backbone); mCitrine (C terminal on backbone)
  Cloning method: Restriction Enzyme; 5′ cloning site LIC site vGFP (destroyed during cloning); 3′ cloning site LIC site vGFP (destroyed during cloning)
  Sequencing primers: 5′ T7 forward; 3′ mCitrine reverse (5'cagctcgaccaggatgggc3')
Terms and licenses: Academic/Nonprofit Terms; Industry Terms: Not Available to Industry
Depositor comments: This plasmid is an empty vector. Your gene can be inserted with a LIC cloning protocol. mCitrine has a excitation max of 515 nm and an emission max of 529 nm. To clone into this vector, add LIC tags to the 5' end of your PCR primers. Forward - 5'TACTTCCAATCCAATGCA3' Reverse - 5'CTCCCACTACCAATGCC 3' Do NOT include a stop codon with your reverse primer. Linearize the plasmid with SspI, then gel purify. When digesting the DNA with T4 polymerase, use dCTP for the insert and dGTP for your linearized vector. More information on this vector can be found through http://qb3.berkeley.edu/qb3/macrolab/
How to cite: pET Biotin His6 mCitrine LIC cloning vector (H6-mCitrine) was a gift from Scott Gradia (Addgene plasmid # 29724 ; http://n2t.net/addgene:29724 ; RRID:Addgene_29724)
