>Addgene plasmid #29724 | pET Biotin His6 mCitrine LIC cloning vector (H6-mCitrine) | addgene partial sequence | sequence record 35242 | 29724 with pBRrevBam
GCCGGCCACGATGCGTCCGGCGTAGAGGATCGAGATCTCGATCCCGCGAAATTAATACGACTCACTATAG
GGGAATTGTGAGCGGATAACAATTCCCCTCTAGAAATAATTTTGTTTAACTTTAAGAAGGAGATATACCA
TGGGAGGCCTGAACGATATTTTTGAAGCGCAGAAAATTGAATGGCATGAACACCATCACCATCACCATGA
AAACCTGTACTTCCAATCCAATATTGGTAGTGGGAGCAACGGCAGCAGCGGATCCGTGAGCAAGGGCGAG
GAGCTGTTCACCGGGGTGGTGCCCATCCTGGTCGAGCTGGACGGCGACGTAAACGGCCACAAGTTCAGCG
TGTCCGGCGAGGGCGAGGGCGATGCCACCTACGGCAAGCTGACCCTGAAGTTCATCTGCACCACCGGCAA
GCTGCCCGTGCCCTGGCCCACCCTCGTGACCACCTTCGGCTACGGCCTGATGTGCTTCGCCCGCTACCCC
GACCACATGAAGCAGCACGACTTCTTCAAGTCCGCCATGCCCGAAGGCTACGTCCAGGAGCGCACCATCT
TCTTCAAGGACGACGGCAACTACAAGACCCGCGCCGAGGTGAAGTTCGAGGGCGACACCCTGGTGAACCG
CATCGAGCTGAAGGGCATCGACTTCAAGGAGGACGGCAACATCCTGGGGCACAAGCTGGAGTACAACTAC
AACAGCCACAACGTCTATATCATGGCCGACAAGCAGAAGAACGGCATCAAGGTGAACTTCAAGATCCGCC
ACAACATCGAGGACGGCAGCGTGCAGCTCGCCGACCACTACCAGCAGAACACCCCCATCGGCGACGGCCC
CGTGCTGCTGCCC
